Addgene plasmid #214214: pDSG553
Purpose: precut biphasic target plasmid version 1.0
Depositing lab: Uri Alon. Depositing organization: Weizmann Institute of Science. Publication: A synthetic differentiation circuit in Escherichia coli for suppressing mutant takeover. Glass DS, Bren A, Vaisbourd E, Mayo A, Alon U. Cell. 2024 Jan 31:S0092-8674(24)00061-8. doi: 10.1016/j.cell.2024.01.024. PubMed 38320549.
Backbone
  Vector backbone: pSB3A3
  Vector type: Bacterial Expression, Synthetic Biology
Growth in bacteria
  Bacterial resistance: Ampicillin, 100 μg/mL
  Growth temperature: 37°C
  Growth strain: DH5alpha
  Copy number: Low Copy
Gene/Insert
  Gene/Insert name: AraC, trpC
Terms and licenses: Academic/Nonprofit Terms; Industry Terms: Not Available to Industry
How to cite: pDSG553 was a gift from Uri Alon (Addgene plasmid # 214214 ; http://n2t.net/addgene:214214 ; RRID:Addgene_214214)
