[The description below was written by a language model from this plasmid's Addgene catalogue record and pLannotate feature annotations shown in this document.]
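Description:
pDSG553 is a 5,450-nt bacterial expression and synthetic-biology plasmid built on the BioBrick backbone pSB3A3 and propagated in E. coli (DH5alpha). It replicates from a p15A origin, listed in the record as low copy, which is compatible with ColE1-type plasmids and so allows it to coexist with other circuit components in the same cell. Selection is by ampicillin through the bla gene and its native promoter. The annotation also picks up short fragments of a bom site, an RSF origin and a partial signal-less β-lactamase. These look like backbone remnants rather than functional parts. BioBrick prefix and suffix sequences flank the insert region, and terminators (a his operon terminator and a putative bacterial terminator) insulate it from the backbone.

The payload is an arabinose-regulated cassette. araC is encoded on the reverse strand and transcribed divergently from the araBAD promoter, which faces the E. coli trpC coding sequence downstream. trpC encodes the bifunctional enzyme (TrpF isomerase and TrpC synthase domains) that carries out two consecutive steps of tryptophan biosynthesis, so this arrangement would be expected to place an essential amino-acid biosynthesis function under AraC/L-arabinose control.

The depositor describes the plasmid as the "precut biphasic target plasmid version 1.0", from work on a synthetic differentiation circuit in E. coli designed to suppress mutant takeover. "Precut" suggests it represents the state of a target plasmid after an excision or cleavage event. However, no recombinase or nuclease sites are annotated, and the record does not state the mechanism or which elements were removed.
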