Features (pLannotate 1.2.2; 13 found; start..end, strand, type, name):
      1..879     -  CDS            araC: L-arabinose regulatory protein; araC
    906..1190    +  promoter       araBAD promoter: araBAD; promoter of the L-arabinose operon of E. coli; the araC regulatory gene is transcribed in the opposite direction (Guzman et al., 1995)
   1293..2651    +  CDS            trpC: TRPC_ECOLI - Also known as trpF. Experimental evidence at protein level: Swiss-Prot protein existence level 1. Bifunctional enzyme that catalyzes two sequential steps of tryptophan biosynthetic pathway. The first reaction is catalyzed by the isomerase, coded by the TrpF domain; the second reaction is catalyzed by the synthase, coded by the TrpC domain. From Escherichia coli (strain K12).
   2788..2808    +  misc_feature   BioBrick suffix: universal suffix for all parts
   2809..2866    +  terminator     his operon terminator: This putative transcriptin terminator from the E. coli his operon has a 2-bp deletion introduced during synthesis. Its efficiency has not been determined.
   2962..3822    -  CDS            AmpR: β-lactamase; bla; confers resistance to ampicillin, carbenicillin, and related antibiotics
   3823..3894    -  promoter       AmpR promoter: bla
   4080..4106    +  misc_feature   bom (fragment): basis of mobility region from pBR322
   4205..4260    -  rep_origin     RSF ori (fragment): Plasmids containing the RSF 1030 origin of replication can be propagated in E. coli cells that contain additional plasmids with compatible origins.
   4348..4893    -  rep_origin     p15A ori: Plasmids containing the medium-copy-number p15A origin of replication can be propagated in E. coli cells that contain a second plasmid with the ColE1 origin.
   5059..5304    -  CDS            bla(M) (fragment): β-lactamase lacking the signal sequence; bla(M); allows cytosolic expression of β-lactamase
   5383..5426    -  terminator     bacterial terminator: putative bacterial transcription terminator
   5429..5450    +  misc_feature   BioBrick prefix: BioBrick prefix for parts that do not start with "ATG"
>Addgene plasmid #214214 | pDSG553 | addgene full sequence | sequence record 426113 | Addgene NGS Result
TTATGACAACTTGACGGCTACATCATTCACTTTTTCTTCACAACCGGCACGGAACTCGCTCGGGCTGGCC
CCGGTGCATTTTTTAAATACCCGCGAGAAATAGAGTTGATCGTCAAAACCAACATTGCGACCGACGGTGG
CGATAGGCATCCGGGTGGTGCTCAAAAGCAGCTTCGCCTGGCTGATACGTTGGTCCTCGCGCCAGCTTAA
GACGCTAATCCCTAACTGCTGGCGGAAAAGATGTGACAGACGCGACGGCGACAAGCAAACATGCTGTGCG
ACGCTGGCGATATCAAAATTGCTGTCTGCCAGGTGATCGCTGATGTACTGACAAGCCTCGCGTACCCGAT
TATCCATCGGTGGATGGAGCGACTCGTTAATCGCTTCCATGCGCCGCAGTAACAATTGCTCAAGCAGATT
TATCGCCAGCAGCTCCGAATAGCGCCCTTCCCCTTGCCCGGCGTTAATGATTTGCCCAAACAGGTCGCTG
AAATGCGGCTGGTGCGCTTCATCCGGGCGAAAGAACCCCGTATTGGCAAATATTGACGGCCAGTTAAGCC
ATTCATGCCAGTAGGCGCGCGGACGAAAGTAAACCCACTGGTGATACCATTCGCGAGCCTCCGGATGACG
ACCGTAGTGATGAATCTCTCCTGGCGGGAACAGCAAAATATCACCCGGTCGGCAAACAAATTCTCGTCCC
TGATTTTTCACCACCCCCTGACCGCGAATGGTGAGATTGAGAATATAACCTTTCATTCCCAGCGGTCGGT
CGATAAAAAAATCGAGATAACCGTTGGCCTCAATCGGCGTTAAACCCGCCACCAGATGGGCATTAAACGA
GTATCCCGGCAGCAGGGGATCATTTTGCGCTTCAGCCATACTTTTCATACTCCCGCCATTCAGAGAAGAA
ACCAATTGTCCATATTGCATCAGACATTGCCGTCACTGCGTCTTTTACTGGCTCTTCTCGCTAACCAAAC
CGGTAACCCCGCTTATTAAAAGCATTCTGTAACAAAGCGGGACCAAAGCCATGACAAAAACGCGTAACAA
AAGTGTCTATAATCACGGCAGAAAAGTCCACATTGATTATTTGCACGGCGTCACACTTTGCTATGCCATA
GCATTTTTATCCATAAGATTAGCGGATCCTACCTGACGCTTTTTATCGCAACTCTCTACTGTTTCTCCAT
ACCCGTTTTTTTGGGCTAGCTACTAGAGAACTTTTCGGATCAAGCTATGAAGGAAGAAGAAGAAACGAGA
AACTAAATACTAGAGTCACACAGGACTACTAGATGATGCAAACCGTTTTAGCGAAAATCGTCGCAGACAA
GGCGATTTGGGTAGAAGCCCGCAAACAGCAGCAACCGCTGGCCAGTTTTCAGAATGAGGTTCAGCCGAGC
ACGCGACATTTTTATGATGCGCTACAGGGTGCGCGCACGGCGTTTATTCTGGAGTGCAAGAAAGCGTCGC
CGTCAAAAGGCGTGATCCGTGATGATTTCGATCCAGCACGCATTGCCGCCATTTATAAACATTACGCTTC
GGCAATTTCGGTGCTGACTGATGAGAAATATTTTCAGGGGAGCTTTAATTTCCTCCCCATCGTCAGCCAA
ATCGCCCCGCAGCCGATTTTATGTAAAGACTTCATTATCGACCCTTACCAGATCTATCTGGCGCGCTATT
ACCAGGCCGATGCCTGCTTATTAATGCTTTCAGTACTGGATGACGACCAATATCGCCAGCTTGCCGCCGT
CGCTCACAGTCTGGAGATGGGGGTGCTGACCGAAGTCAGTAATGAAGAGGAACAGGAGCGCGCCATTGCA
TTGGGAGCAAAGGTCGTTGGCATCAACAACCGCGATCTGCGTGATTTGTCGATTGATCTCAACCGTACCC
GCGAGCTTGCGCCGAAACTGGGGCACAACGTGACGGTAATCAGCGAATCCGGCATCAATACTTACGCTCA
GGTGCGCGAGTTAAGCCACTTCGCTAACGGTTTTCTGATTGGTTCGGCGTTGATGGCCCATGACGATTTG
CACGCCGCCGTGCGCCGGGTGTTGCTGGGTGAGAATAAAGTATGTGGCCTGACGCGTGGGCAAGATGCTA
AAGCAGCTTATGACGCGGGCGCGATTTACGGTGGGTTGATTTTTGTTGCGACATCACCGCGTTGCGTCAA
CGTTGAACAGGCGCAGGAAGTGATGGCTGCGGCACCGTTGCAGTATGTTGGCGTGTTCCGCAATCACGAT
ATTGCCGATGTGGTGGACAAAGCTAAGGTGTTATCGCTGGCGGCAGTGCAACTGCATGGTAATGAAGAAC
AGCTGTATATCGATACGCTGCGTGAAGCTCTGCCAGCACATGTTGCCATCTGGAAAGCATTAAGCGTCGG
TGAAACCCTGCCCGCCCGCGAGTTTCAGCACGTTGATAAATATGTTTTAGACAACGGCCAGGGTGGAAGC
GGGCAACGTTTTGACTGGTCACTATTAAATGGTCAATCGCTTGGCAACGTTCTGCTGGCGGGGGGCTTAG
GCGCAGATAACTGCGTGGAAGCGGCACAAACCGGCTGCGCCGGACTTGATTTTAATTCTGCTGTAGAGTC
GCAACCGGGCATCAAAGACGCACGTCTTTTGGCCTCGGTTTTCCAGACGCTGCGCGCATATTAATAACTC
GGTACCAAAGACGAACAATAAGACGCTGAAAAGCGTCTTTTTTCGTTTTGGTCCTTTGAAGTTTAGGGGA
TAGTCCAATTATTGAAGGCCTCCCTAACGGGGGGCCTTTTTTTGTTTCTGGTCTCCCTACTAGTAGCGGC
CGCTGCAGTCCGGCAAAAAAGGGCAAGGTGTCACCACCCTGCCCTTTTTCTTTAAAACCGAAAAGATTAC
TTCGCGTTATGCAGGCTTCCTCGCTCACTGACTCGCTGCGCTCGGTCGTTCGGCTGCGGCGAGCGGTATC
AGCTCACTCAAAGGCGGTAATTTACCAATGCTTAATCAGTGAGGCACCTATCTCAGCGATCTGTCTATTT
CGTTCATCCATAGTTGCCTGACTCCCCGTCGTGTAGATAACTACGATACGGGAGGGCTTACCATCTGGCC
CCAGTGCTGCAATGATACCGCGAGACCCACGCTCACCGGCTCCAGATTTATCAGCAATAAACCAGCCAGC
CGGAAGGGCCGAGCGCAGAAGTGGTCCTGCAACTTTATCCGCCTCCATCCAGTCTATTAATTGTTGCCGG
GAAGCTAGAGTAAGTAGTTCGCCAGTTAATAGTTTGCGCAACGTTGTTGCCATTGCTACAGGCATCGTGG
TGTCACGCTCGTCGTTTGGTATGGCTTCATTCAGCTCCGGTTCCCAACGATCAAGGCGAGTTACATGATC
CCCCATGTTGTGCAAAAAAGCGGTTAGCTCCTTCGGTCCTCCGATCGTTGTCAGAAGTAAGTTGGCCGCA
GTGTTATCACTCATGGTTATGGCAGCACTGCATAATTCTCTTACTGTCATGCCATCCGTAAGATGCTTTT
CTGTGACTGGTGAGTACTCAACCAAGTCATTCTGAGAATAGTGTATGCGGCGACCGAGTTGCTCTTGCCC
GGCGTCAATACGGGATAATACCGCGCCACATAGCAGAACTTTAAAAGTGCTCATCATTGGAAAACGTTCT
TCGGGGCGAAAACTCTCAAGGATCTTACCGCTGTTGAGATCCAGTTCGATGTAACCCACTCGTGCACCCA
ACTGATCTTCAGCATCTTTTACTTTCACCAGCGTTTCTGGGTGAGCAAAAACAGGAAGGCAAAATGCCGC
AAAAAAGGGAATAAGGGCGACACGGAAATGTTGAATACTCATACTCTTCCTTTTTCAATATTATTGAAGC
ATTTATCAGGGTTATTGTCTCATGAGCGGATACATATTTGAATGTATTTAGATCACGCATCTTCCCGACA
ACGCAGACCGTTCCGTGGCAAAGCAAAAGTTCAAAATCACCAACTGGTCCACCTACAACAAAGCTCTCAT
CAACCGTGGCTCCCTCACTTTCTGGCTGGATGATGGGGCGATTCAGGCCTGGTATGAGTCAGCAACACCT
TCTTCACGAGGCAGACCTCAGCGCTAGCGGAGTGTATACTGGCTTACTATGTTGGCACTGATGAGGGTGT
CAGTGAAGTGCTTCATGTGGCAGGAGAAAAAAGGCTGCACCGGTGCGTCAGCAGAATATGTGATACAGGA
TATATTCCGCTTCCTCGCTCACTGACTCGCTACGCTCGGTCGTTCGACTGCGGCGAGCGGAAATGGCTTA
CGAACGGGGCGGAGATTTCCTGGAAGATGCCAGGAAGATACTTAACAGGGAAGTGAGAGGGCCGCGGCAA
AGCCGTTTTTCCATAGGCTCCGCCCCCCTGACAAGCATCACGAAATCTGACGCTCAAATCAGTGGTGGCG
AAACCCGACAGGACTATAAAGATACCAGGCGTTTCCCCCTGGCGGCTCCCTCGTGCGCTCTCCTGTTCCT
GCCTTTCGGTTTACCGGTGTCATTCCGCTGTTATGGCCGCGTTTGTCTCATTCCACGCCTGACACTCAGT
TCCGGGTAGGCAGTTCGCTCCAAGCTGGACTGTATGCACGAACCCCCCGTTCAGTCCGACCGCTGCGCCT
TATCCGGTAACTATCGTCTTGAGTCCAACCCGGAAAGACATGCAAAAGCACCACTGGCAGCAGCCACTGG
TAATTGATTTAGAGGAGTTAGTCTTGAAGTCATGCGCCGGTTAAGGCTAAACTGAAAGGACAAGTTTTGG
TGACTGCGCTCCTCCAAGCCAGTTACCTCGGTTCAAAGAGTTGGTAGCTCAGAGAACCTTCGAAAAACCG
CCCTGCAAGGCGGTTTTTTCGTTTTCAGAGCAAGAGATTACGCGCAGACCAAAACGATCTCAAGAAGATC
ATCTTATTAAGGGGTCTGACGCTCAGTGGAACGAAAACTCACGTTAAGGGATTTTGGTCATGAGATTATC
AAAAAGGATCTTCACCTAGATCCTTTTAAATTAAAAATGAAGTTTTAAATCAATCTAAAGTATATATGAG
TAAACTTGGTCTGACAGTTACCAATGCTTAATCAGTGAGGCACCTATCTCAGCGATCTGTCTATTTCGTT
CATCCATAGTTGCCTGACTCCCCGTCGTGTAGATAACTACGATACGGGAGGGCTTACCATCTGGCCCCAG
TGCTGCAATGATACCGCGAGACCCACGCTCACCGGCTCCAGATTTATCAGCAATAAACCAGCCAGCCGGA
AGGGCCGAGCGCAGAAGTGGTCCTGCAACTTTATCCGCCTCCATCCAGTCTATTCCATGGTGCCACCTGA
CGTCTAAGAAACCATTATTATCATGACATTAACCTATAAAAATAGGCGTATCACGAGGCAGAATTTCAGA
TAAAAAAAATCCTTAGCTTTCGCTAAGGATGATTTCTGGAATTCGCGGCCGCTTCTAGAG
